Addgene plasmid #146346: pAc5.1B-EGFP-Dm4EHP-A_G
Purpose: Insect Expression of Dm4EHP-A
Depositing lab: Elisa Izaurralde. Depositing organization: Max Planck Institute for Developmental Biology.
Backbone
  Vector backbone: Unknown
  Vector type: Insect Expression
Growth in bacteria
  Bacterial resistance: Ampicillin, 100 μg/mL
  Growth temperature: 37°C
  Growth strain: DH5alpha
  Copy number: Low Copy
Gene/Insert
  Gene/Insert name: Dm4EHP-A
  Species: D. melanogaster (fly)
  Mutation: 4 silent mutations compared to the sequence from NCBI: NM_176552.2.
  Entrez Gene: 4EHP (a.k.a. Dmel_CG33100, 4E-HP, CG10716, CG33100, CT30033, Dmel\CG33100, d4EHP, eIF4E-8)
  Cloning method: Unknown
Terms and licenses: Academic/Nonprofit Terms; Industry Terms: Not Available to Industry
Depositor comments: Plasmids from this collection were made available to the research community and donated after the lab closed. Please note that the sequence provided by the depositing laboratory may be theoretical/predicted or based on Sanger sequencing results. There may be discrepancies between sequencing results obtained by Addgene and the depositor sequence. If an Addgene verified sequence is not available, please contact before placing your order to request that our lab fully sequence the plasmid.
How to cite: pAc5.1B-EGFP-Dm4EHP-A_G was a gift from Elisa Izaurralde (Addgene plasmid # 146346 ; http://n2t.net/addgene:146346 ; RRID:Addgene_146346)
