[The description below was written by a language model from this plasmid's Addgene catalogue record and pLannotate feature annotations shown in this document.]
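Description:
pAc5.1B-EGFP-Dm4EHP-A_G is a 6,731 nt insect expression plasmid for producing Drosophila melanogaster 4EHP (isoform A, also called eIF4E-8 or d4EHP) fused to EGFP. The catalogue lists the backbone as unknown, although the name and feature layout point to a pAc5.1-type vector. Expression is driven by the Drosophila actin 5C (Ac5) promoter, a strong constitutive promoter commonly used in cultured fly cells. Immediately downstream lies the EGFP coding sequence, followed by the 4EHP insert, so the fluorescent protein sits at the N-terminus of the fusion. The automated annotation labels the insert as a fragment of human EIF4E2. This reflects homology to the human orthologue rather than the actual source, which the record gives as fly. The depositor notes four silent mutations relative to the NCBI reference transcript.

A V5 epitope tag sequence is annotated downstream of the insert, but the record does not say whether it is in frame with the insert or lies after a stop codon. An SV40 polyadenylation signal follows for transcript processing. Short fragments annotated as SV40 large T antigen and a tetracycline resistance gene appear to be non-functional backbone remnants. Propagation in E. coli relies on a ColE1/pUC-type origin and an ampicillin resistance gene (β-lactamase) with its own promoter. The catalogue describes the plasmid as low copy, whereas the annotation calls the origin high copy. No selectable marker for insect cells is annotated.

4EHP is a cap-binding protein that acts as a translational repressor, so this construct suits localisation, interaction or translational repression studies with GFP-tagged 4EHP. The record itself states only insect expression as the purpose. The sequence is depositor-supplied and may be theoretical.
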