Features (pLannotate 1.2.2; 10 found; start..end, strand, type, name):
     56..2568    +  promoter       Ac5 promoter: Drosophila melanogaster actin 5C promoter
   2588..3304    +  CDS            EGFP: EGFP is a basic (constitutively fluorescent) green fluorescent protein published in 1996, derived from Aequorea victoria. It is reported to be a rapidly-maturing weak dimer with moderate acid sensitivity.
   3443..3955    +  CDS            EIF4E2 (fragment): IF4E2_HUMAN - Also known as EIF4EL3. Experimental evidence at protein level: Swiss-Prot protein existence level 1. Recognizes and binds the 7-methylguanosine-containing mRNA cap during an early step in the initiation (PubMed:17368478, PubMed:25624349, PubMed:9582349). Acts as a repressor of translation initiation (PubMed:22751931). In contrast to EIF4E, it is unable to bind eIF4G (EIF4G1, EIF4G2 or EIF4G3), suggesting that it acts by competing with EIF4E and block assembly of eIF4F at the cap (By similarity). In P-bodies, component of a complex that promotes miRNA- mediated translational repre
   4016..4057    +  CDS            V5 tag: epitope tag from simian virus 5
   4157..4291    -  polyA_signal   SV40 poly(A) signal: SV40 polyadenylation signal
   4314..4398    -  CDS            large T antigen (fragment): large T antigen from SV40 (simian virus 40)
   4399..4869    +  CDS            TcR (fragment): tetracycline efflux protein; tet; confers resistance to tetracycline
   4913..5501    -  rep_origin     ori: high-copy-number ColE1/pMB1/pBR322/pUC origin of replication
   5672..6532    -  CDS            AmpR: β-lactamase; bla; confers resistance to ampicillin, carbenicillin, and related antibiotics
   6533..6637    -  promoter       AmpR promoter: bla
>Addgene plasmid #146346 | pAc5.1B-EGFP-Dm4EHP-A_G | depositor full sequence | sequence record 288791 | Full Sequence
CTTCAAGGAATTAATTCTATATTCTAAAAACACAAATGATACTTCTAAAAAAAATCATGAATGGCATCAA
CTCTGAATCAAATCTTTGCAGATGCACCTACTTCTCATTTCCACTGTCACATCATTTTTCCAGATCTCGC
TGCCTGTTATGTGGCCCACAAACCAAGACACGTTTTATGGCCATTAAAGCTGGCTGATCGTCGCCAAACA
CCAAATACATATCAATATGTACATTCGAGAAAGAAGCGATCAAAGAAGCGTCTTCGGGCGAGTAGGAGAA
TGCGGAGGAGAAGGAGAACGAGCTGATCTAGTATCTCTCCACAATCCAATGCCAACTGACCAACTGGCCA
TATTCGGAGCAATTTGAAGCCAATTTCCATCGCCTGGCGATCGCTCCATTCTTGGCTATATGTTTTTCAC
CGTTCCCGGGGCCATTTTCAAAGACTCGTCGGTAAGATAAGATTGTGTCACTCGCTGTCTCTCTTCATTT
GTCGAAGAATGCTGAGGAATTTCGCGATGACGTCGGCGAGTATTTTGAAGAATGAGAATAATTTGTATTT
ATACGAAAATCAGTTAGTGGAATTTTCTACAAAAACATGTTATCTATAGATAATTTTGTTGCAAAATATG
TTGACTATGACAAAGATTGTATGTATATACCTTTAATGTATTCTCATTTTCTTATGTATTTATAATGGCA
ATGATGATACTGATGATATTTTAAGATGATGCCAGACCACAGGCTGATTTCTGCGTCTTTTGCCGAACGC
AGTGCATGTGCGGTTGTTGTTTTTTGGAATAGTTTCAATTTTCGGACTGTCCGCTTTGATTTCAGTTTCT
TGGCTTATTCAAAAAGCAAAGTAAAGCCAAAAAAGCGAGATGGCAATACCAAATGCGGCAAAACGGTAGT
GGAAGGAAAGGGGTGCGGGGCAGCGGAAGGAAGGGTGGGGCGGGGCGTGGCGGGGTCTGTGGCTGGGCGC
GACGTCACCGACGTTGGAGCCACTCCTTTGACCATGTGTGCGTGTGTGTATTATTCGTGTCTCGCCACTC
GCCGGTTGTTTTTTTCTTTTTATCTCGCTCTCTCTAGCGCCATCTCGTACGCATGCTCAACGCACCGCAT
GTTGCCGTGTCCTTTATGCGTCATTTTGGCTCGAAATAGGCAATTATTTAAACAAAGATTAGTCAACGAA
AACGCTAAAATAAATAAGTCTACAATATGGTTACTTATTGCCATGTGTGTGCAGCCAACGATAGCAACAA
AAGCAACAACACAGTGGCTTTCCCTCTTTCACTTTTTGTTTGCAAGCGCGTGCGAGCAAGACGGCACGAC
CGGCAAACGCAATTACGCTGACAAAGAGCAGACGAAGTTTTGGCCGAAAAACATCAAGGCGCCTGATACG
AATGCATTTGCAATAACAATTGCGATATTTAATATTGTTTATGAAGCTGTTTGACTTCAAAACACACAAA
AAAAAAAATAAAACAAATTATTTGAAAGAGAATTAGGAATCGGACAGCTTATCGTTACGGGCTAACAGCA
CACCGAGACGAAATAGCTTACCTGACGTCACAGCCTCTGGAAGAACTGCCGCCAAGCAGAGAGAGAGAGA
AAAAGAGGGAGAGCAGCTTAGACCGCATGTGCTTGTGTGTGAGGCGTCTCTCTCTTCGTCTCCTGTTTGC
GCAAACGCATAGACTGCACTGAGAAAATCGATTACCTATTTTTTATGAATGAATATTTGCACTATTACTA
TTCAAAACTATTAAGATAGCAATCACATTCAATAGCCAAATACTATACCACCTGAGCGATGCAACGAAAT
GATCAATTTGAGCAAAAATGCTGCATATTTAGGACGGCATCATTATAGAAATGCTTCTTGCTGTGTACTT
TTCTCTCGTCTGGCAGCTGTTTCGCCGTTATTGTTAAAACCGGCTTAAGTTAGGTGTGTTTTCTACGACT
AGTGATGCCCCTACTAGAAGATGTGTGTTGCACAAATGTCCCTGAATAACCAATTTGAAGTGCAGATAGC
AGTAAACGTAAGCTAATATGAATATTATTTAACTGTAATGTTTTAATATCGCTGGACATTACTAATAAAC
CCACTATAAACACATGTACATATGTATGTTTTGGCATACAATGAGTAGTTGGGGAAAAAATGTGTAAAAG
CACCGTGACCATCACAGCATAAAGATAACCAGCTGAAGTATCGAATATGAGTAACCCCCAAATTGAATCA
CATGCCGCAACTGATAGGACCCATGGAAGTACACTCTTCATGGCGATATACAAGACACACACAAGCACGA
ACACCCAGTTGCGGAGGAAATTCTCCGTAAATGAAAACCCAATCGGCGAACAATTCATACCCATATATGG
TAAAAGTTTTGAACGCGACTTGAGAGCGGAGAGCATTGCGGCTGATAAGGTTTTAGCGCTAAGCGGGCTT
TATAAAACGGGCTGCGGGACCAGTTTTCATATCACTACCGTTTGAGTTCTTGTGCTGTGTGGATACTCCT
CCCGACACAAAGCCGCTCCATCAGCCAGCAGTCGTCTAATCCAGAGACCCCGGATCGGGGTACCAACATG
GTGAGCAAGGGCGAGGAGCTGTTCACCGGGGTGGTGCCCATCCTGGTCGAGCTGGACGGCGACGTAAACG
GCCACAAGTTCAGCGTGTCCGGCGAGGGCGAGGGCGATGCCACCTACGGCAAGCTGACCCTGAAGTTCAT
CTGCACCACCGGCAAGCTGCCCGTGCCCTGGCCCACCCTCGTGACCACCCTGACCTACGGCGTGCAGTGC
TTCAGCCGCTACCCCGACCACATGAAGCAGCACGACTTCTTCAAGTCCGCCATGCCCGAAGGCTACGTCC
AGGAGCGCACCATCTTCTTCAAGGACGACGGCAACTACAAGACCCGCGCCGAGGTGAAGTTCGAGGGCGA
CACCCTGGTGAACCGCATCGAGCTGAAGGGCATCGACTTCAAGGAGGACGGCAACATCCTGGGGCACAAG
CTGGAGTACAACTACAACAGCCACAACGTCTATATCATGGCCGACAAGCAGAAGAACGGCATCAAGGTGA
ACTTCAAGATCCGCCACAACATCGAGGACGGCAGCGTGCAGCTCGCCGACCACTACCAGCAGAACACCCC
CATCGGCGACGGCCCCGTGCTGCTGCCCGACAACCACTACCTGAGCACCCAGTCCGCCCTGAGCAAAGAC
CCCAACGAGAAGCGCGATCACATGGTCCTGCTGGAGTTCGTGACCGCCGCCGGGATCACTCTCGGCATGG
ACGAGCTGTACAAGCCAAGCTTGAATTCTATGAGCATGGAGAAAGTAGCCAACAAGCAGTACGAGACGAA
AAACTGGCCAGATATTGTCGACAGCGACGACAGCGATGTGGATAATCAGATAGATGTGGACAACCTGCCA
CCACTGGAGGTGGGACCCGGCGAGAACCGGCTGCAGCACACGTACTGCCTCTGGTTCTCTCGCAAGGAGA
CGCAGCGGGCGGCCGCCGACTACAGCAAGTCGCTGCACATGGTCGGCCGGTGCGCCAGCGTGCAGCAGTG
GTGGTCGCTCTACTCGCACCTCATCCGGCCCACCGCCCTGAAGCCCTACCGGGAGCTCCTCCTCTTCAAG
CAGGGCATCATACCGATGTGGGAGGACCCGGCGAACAGCAAGGGCGGCCAGTGGTTGATACGACTGCGCA
AGAACAAGGTCGACCGGGCCTGGGAGAACGTTTGTATGGCGATGCTCGGGGAGCAGTTCCTCGTCGGCGA
CGAGATATGCGGAGTCGTGCTACAGACGAAATATCCGGAGGATAGCTTATCAGTATGGCACCGGACTGCC
ACTGATATGACCAGTACAACACGTATCCGTGATACGTTACGCAGGATATTAAATATACCTCTAACAACGG
CATTGGAGTATAAGATACACTGTGATAGCCTTAAATATGTTTCAATTAATAAAGGCCCATTGAAAAGCTG
AAGTCTAGAGGGCCCGCGGTTCGAAGGTAAGCCTATCCCTAACCCTCTCCTCGGTCTCGATTCTACGCGT
ACCGGTCATCATCACCATCACCATTGAGTTTAAACCCGCTGATCAGCCTCGACTGTGCCTTCTAAGGCCT
GAGCTCGCTGATCAGCCTCGATCGAGGATCCAGACATGATAAGATACATTGATGAGTTTGGACAAACCAC
AACTAGAATGCAGTGAAAAAAATGCTTTATTTGTGAAATTTGTGATGCTATTGCTTTATTTGTAACCATT
ATAAGCTGCAATAAACAAGTTAACAACAACAATTGCATTCATTTTATGTTTCAGGTTCAGGGGGAGGTGT
GGGAGGTTTTTTAAAGCAAGTAAAACCTCTACAAATGTGGTATGGCTGATTATGATCAGTCGACCGATGC
CCTTGAGAGCCTTCAACCCAGTCAGCTCCTTCCGGTGGGCGCGGGGCATGACTATCGTCGCCGCACTTAT
GACTGTCTTCTTTATCATGCAACTCGTAGGACAGGTGCCGGCAGCGCTCTGGGTCATTTTCGGCGAGGAC
CGCTTTCGCTGGAGCGCGACGATGATCGGCCTGTCGCTTGCGGTATTCGGAATCTTGCACGCCCTCGCTC
AAGCCTTCGTCACTGGTCCCGCCACCAAACGTTTCGGCGAGAAGCAGGCCATTATCGCCGGCATGGCGGC
CGACGCGCTGGGCTACGTCTTGCTGGCGTTCGCGACGCGAGGCTGGATGGCCTTCCCCATTATGATTCTT
CTCGCTTCCGGCGGCATCGGGATGCCCGCGTTGCAGGCCATGCTGTCCAGGCAGGTAGATGACGACCATC
AGGGACAGCTTCAAGGATCGCTCGCGGCTCTTACCAGCCAGCAAAAGGCCAGGAACCGTAAAAAGGCCGC
GTTGCTGGCGTTTTTCCATAGGCTCCGCCCCCCTGACGAGCATCACAAAAATCGACGCTCAAGTCAGAGG
TGGCGAAACCCGACAGGACTATAAAGATACCAGGCGTTTCCCCCTGGAAGCTCCCTCGTGCGCTCTCCTG
TTCCGACCCTGCCGCTTACCGGATACCTGTCCGCCTTTCTCCCTTCGGGAAGCGTGGCGCTTTCTCAATG
CTCACGCTGTAGGTATCTCAGTTCGGTGTAGGTCGTTCGCTCCAAGCTGGGCTGTGTGCACGAACCCCCC
GTTCAGCCCGACCGCTGCGCCTTATCCGGTAACTATCGTCTTGAGTCCAACCCGGTAAGACACGACTTAT
CGCCACTGGCAGCAGCCACTGGTAACAGGATTAGCAGAGCGAGGTATGTAGGCGGTGCTACAGAGTTCTT
GAAGTGGTGGCCTAACTACGGCTACACTAGAAGGACAGTATTTGGTATCTGCGCTCTGCTGAAGCCAGTT
ACCTTCGGAAAAAGAGTTGGTAGCTCTTGATCCGGCAAACAAACCACCGCTGGTAGCGGTGGTTTTTTTG
TTTGCAAGCAGCAGATTACGCGCAGAAAAAAAGGATCTCAAGAAGATCCTTTGATCTTTTCTACGGGGTC
TGACGCTCAGTGGAACGAAAACTCACGTTAAGGGATTTTGGTCATGAGATTATCAAAAAGGATCTTCACC
TAGATCCTTTTAAATTAAAAATGAAGTTTTAAATCAATCTAAAGTATATATGAGTAAACTTGGTCTGACA
GTTACCAATGCTTAATCAGTGAGGCACCTATCTCAGCGATCTGTCTATTTCGTTCATCCATAGTTGCCTG
ACTCCCCGTCGTGTAGATAACTACGATACGGGAGGGCTTACCATCTGGCCCCAGTGCTGCAATGATACCG
CGAGACCCACGCTCACCGGCTCCAGATTTATCAGCAATAAACCAGCCAGCCGGAAGGGCCGAGCGCAGAA
GTGGTCCTGCAACTTTATCCGCCTCCATCCAGTCTATTAATTGTTGCCGGGAAGCTAGAGTAAGTAGTTC
GCCAGTTAATAGTTTGCGCAACGTTGTTGCCATTGCTGCAGGCATCGTGGTGTCACGCTCGTCGTTTGGT
ATGGCTTCATTCAGCTCCGGTTCCCAACGATCAAGGCGAGTTACATGATCCCCCATGTTGTGCAAAAAAG
CGGTTAGCTCCTTCGGTCCTCCGATCGTTGTCAGAAGTAAGTTGGCCGCAGTGTTATCACTCATGGTTAT
GGCAGCACTGCATAATTCTCTTACTGTCATGCCATCCGTAAGATGCTTTTCTGTGACTGGTGAGTACTCA
ACCAAGTCATTCTGAGAATAGTGTATGCGGCGACCGAGTTGCTCTTGCCCGGCGTCAACACGGGATAATA
CCGCGCCACATAGCAGAACTTTAAAAGTGCTCATCATTGGAAAACGTTCTTCGGGGCGAAAACTCTCAAG
GATCTTACCGCTGTTGAGATCCAGTTCGATGTAACCCACTCGTGCACCCAACTGATCTTCAGCATCTTTT
ACTTTCACCAGCGTTTCTGGGTGAGCAAAAACAGGAAGGCAAAATGCCGCAAAAAAGGGAATAAGGGCGA
CACGGAAATGTTGAATACTCATACTCTTCCTTTTTCAATATTATTGAAGCATTTATCAGGGTTATTGTCT
CATGAGCGGATACATATTTGAATGTATTTAGAAAAATAAACAAATAGGGGTTCCGCGCACATTTCCCCGA
AAAGTGCCACCTGACGTCTAAGAAACCATTATTATCATGACATTAACCTATAAAAATAGGCGTATCACGA
GGCCCTTTCGT
